Addgene plasmid #159401: DT040A
Purpose: Constitutive superfolder GFP (sfGFP) expression, controlled under E.coli hybrid J23117-J23106 promoter
Depositing lab: Sheref Mansy. Depositing organization: Universita degli Studi di Trento. Publication: Artificial cells drive neural differentiation. Toparlak OD, Zasso J, Bridi S, Serra MD, Macchi P, Conti L, Baudet ML, Mansy SS. Sci Adv. 2020 Sep 18;6(38). pii: 6/38/eabb4920. doi: 10.1126/sciadv.abb4920. Print 2020 Sep. PubMed 32948587.
Backbone
  Vector backbone: pSB1A3
  Backbone manufacturer: iGEM parts registry
  Vector type: Bacterial Expression, Synthetic Biology
Growth in bacteria
  Bacterial resistance: Ampicillin, 100 μg/mL
  Growth temperature: 37°C
  Growth strain: DH5alpha
  Copy number: High Copy
Gene/Insert
  Gene/Insert name: pr.J23117/J23106-sfGFP
  Species: Synthetic
  Insert size (bp): 979
  Promoter: hybrid J23117-J23106 promoter
  Tag / fusion protein: FLAG (N terminal on insert)
  Cloning method: Gibson Cloning
  Sequencing primers: 5′ VF2 primer (iGEM parts registry); 3′ VR primer (iGEM parts registry)
Terms and licenses: Academic/Nonprofit Terms; Industry Terms: Not Available to Industry
How to cite: DT040A was a gift from Sheref Mansy (Addgene plasmid # 159401 ; http://n2t.net/addgene:159401 ; RRID:Addgene_159401)
