[The description below was written by a language model from this plasmid's Addgene catalogue record and the feature table of its GenBank file.]
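Description:
DT040A is a small (about 3.06 kb) bacterial expression plasmid built on pSB1A3, the high-copy BioBrick assembly backbone from the iGEM parts registry. It replicates in E. coli from a pMB1/ColE1-type origin and is selected through the bla (AmpR) beta-lactamase gene, which confers ampicillin resistance and is driven by its own promoter. The cargo sits between the BioBrick prefix and suffix, with a putative bacterial terminator stem-loop just upstream of the prefix that insulates the insert from read-through transcription coming from the backbone.

The synthetic insert of roughly 1 kb, introduced by Gibson cloning, is a constitutive reporter cassette. A hybrid of the Anderson-family promoters J23117 and J23106, labelled "MedWeak" in the depositor's annotation, drives transcription by the host RNA polymerase without the need for an inducer. It is followed by a ribosome binding site, a short spacer, and an open reading frame that begins with an ATG-FLAG epitope tag fused to the N terminus of superfolder GFP, a variant that folds robustly and gives a reliable fluorescent readout. Downstream of the coding sequence, the depositor's map lists a spacer, a segment annotated as a FRET probe site, a 30-nucleotide polyA stretch, and a T7 terminator. The record does not explain how the probe site is used.

The two sequence records held for the plasmid differ by a few bases in length and in feature coordinates but describe the same architecture. The construct serves as a constitutive sfGFP expression and reporter plasmid for synthetic biology work in E. coli, and it was deposited in connection with a study on artificial cells.
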