LOCUS       Exported 3060 bp ds-DNA circular SYN 13-MAY-2021
DEFINITION  Constitutive superfolder GFP (sfGFP) expression, controlled under
            E.coli hybrid J23117-J23106 promoter.
ACCESSION   .
VERSION     .
KEYWORDS    DT040A
SOURCE      synthetic DNA construct
  ORGANISM  synthetic DNA construct
REFERENCE   1 (bases 1 to 3060)
  AUTHORS   Toparlak OD, Zasso J, Bridi S, Serra MD, Macchi P, Conti L, Baudet
            ML, Mansy SS
  TITLE     Artificial cells drive neural differentiation.
  JOURNAL   Sci Adv. 2020 Sep 18;6(38). pii: 6/38/eabb4920. doi:
            10.1126/sciadv.abb4920. Print 2020 Sep.
  PUBMED    32948587
REFERENCE   2 (bases 1 to 3060)
  AUTHORS   .
  TITLE     Direct Submission
  JOURNAL   Exported May 13, 2021 from SnapGene Server 1.1.58
            http://www.snapgene.com
FEATURES             Location/Qualifiers
     source          1..3060
                     /organism="synthetic DNA construct"
                     /mol_type="other DNA"
     primer_bind     283..302
                     /label=Amp-R
                     /note="Ampicillin resistance gene, reverse primer"
     promoter        complement(521..625)
                     /gene="bla"
                     /label=AmpR promoter
     primer_bind     693..711
                     /label=pBRforEco
                     /note="pBR322 vectors, upsteam of EcoRI site, forward
                     primer"
     terminator      715..758
                     /label=bacterial terminator
                     /note="putative bacterial transcription terminator"
     misc_feature    761..780
                     /label=BioBrick prefix
                     /note="BioBrick prefix for parts that start with ""ATG"""
     CDS             845..868
                     /codon_start=1
                     /product="FLAG(R) epitope tag, followed by an enterokinase
                     cleavage site"
                     /label=FLAG
                     /translation="DYKDDDDK"
     CDS             869..1582
                     /codon_start=1
                     /product="GFP variant that folds robustly even when fused
                     to poorly folded proteins (Pedelacq et al., 2006)"
                     /label=superfolder GFP
                     /translation="MRKGEELFTGVVPILVELDGDVNGHKFSVRGEGEGDATNGKLTLK
                     FICTTGKLPVPWPTLVTTLTYGVQCFARYPDHMKQHDFFKSAMPEGYVQERTISFKDDG
                     TYKTRAEVKFEGDTLVNRIELKGIDFKEDGNILGHKLEYNFNSHNVYITADKQKNGIKA
                     NFKIRHNVEDGSVQLADHYQQNTPIGDGPVLLPDNHYLSTQSVLSKDPNEKRDHMVLLE
                     FVTAAGITHGMDELYK"
     terminator      1715..1762
                     /label=T7 terminator
                     /note="transcription terminator for bacteriophage T7 RNA
                     polymerase"
     misc_feature    1764..1784
                     /label=BioBrick suffix
                     /note="universal suffix for all parts"
     primer_bind     complement(1790..1807)
                     /label=L4440
                     /note="L4440 vector, forward primer"
     rep_origin      complement(1961..2549)
                     /direction=LEFT
                     /label=ori
                     /note="high-copy-number ColE1/pMB1/pBR322/pUC origin of
                     replication"
     primer_bind     complement(2041..2060)
                     /label=pBR322ori-F
                     /note="pBR322 origin, forward primer"
     CDS             complement(2720..520)
                     /codon_start=1
                     /gene="bla"
                     /product="beta-lactamase"
                     /label=AmpR
                     /note="confers resistance to ampicillin, carbenicillin, and
                     related antibiotics"
                     /translation="MSIQHFRVALIPFFAAFCLPVFAHPETLVKVKDAEDQLGARVGYI
                     ELDLNSGKILESFRPEERFPMMSTFKVLLCGAVLSRIDAGQEQLGRRIHYSQNDLVEYS
                     PVTEKHLTDGMTVRELCSAAITMSDNTAANLLLTTIGGPKELTAFLHNMGDHVTRLDRW
                     EPELNEAIPNDERDTTMPVAMATTLRKLLTGELLTLASRQQLIDWMEADKVAGPLLRSA
                     LPAGWFIADKSGAGERGSRGIIAALGPDGKPSRIVVIYTTGSQATMDERNRQIAEIGAS
                     LIKHW"
ORIGIN
        1 cgtttggtat ggcttcattc agctccggtt cccaacgatc aaggcgagtt acatgatccc
       61 ccatgttgtg caaaaaagcg gttagctcct tcggtcctcc gatcgttgtc agaagtaagt
      121 tggccgcagt gttatcactc atggttatgg cagcactgca taattctctt actgtcatgc
      181 catccgtaag atgcttttct gtgactggtg agtactcaac caagtcattc tgagaatagt
      241 gtatgcggcg accgagttgc tcttgcccgg cgtcaatacg ggataatacc gcgccacata
      301 gcagaacttt aaaagtgctc atcattggaa aacgttcttc ggggcgaaaa ctctcaagga
      361 tcttaccgct gttgagatcc agttcgatgt aacccactcg tgcacccaac tgatcttcag
      421 catcttttac tttcaccagc gtttctgggt gagcaaaaac aggaaggcaa aatgccgcaa
      481 aaaagggaat aagggcgaca cggaaatgtt gaatactcat actcttcctt tttcaatatt
      541 attgaagcat ttatcagggt tattgtctca tgagcggata catatttgaa tgtatttaga
      601 aaaataaaca aataggggtt ccgcgcacat ttccccgaaa agtgccacct gacgtctaag
      661 aaaccattat tatcatgaca ttaacctata aaaataggcg tatcacgagg cagaatttca
      721 gataaaaaaa atccttagct ttcgctaagg atgatttctg gaattcgcgg ccgcttctag
      781 atttacggct agctcagtcc tagggattgt gctagcgata ctagaagaag gagaataatc
      841 tatggactac aaagacgatg atgacaagat gcgtaaaggc gaagagctgt tcactggtgt
      901 cgtccctatt ctggtggaac tggatggtga tgtcaacggt cataagtttt ccgtgcgtgg
      961 cgagggtgaa ggtgacgcaa ctaatggtaa actgacgctg aagttcatct gtactactgg
     1021 taaactgccg gtaccttggc cgactctggt aacgacgctg acttatggtg ttcagtgctt
     1081 tgctcgttat ccggaccata tgaagcagca tgacttcttc aagtccgcca tgccggaagg
     1141 ctatgtgcag gaacgcacga tttcctttaa ggatgacggc acgtacaaaa cgcgtgcgga
     1201 agtgaaattt gaaggcgata ccctggtaaa ccgcattgag ctgaaaggca ttgactttaa
     1261 agaagacggc aatatcctgg gccataagct ggaatacaat tttaacagcc acaatgttta
     1321 catcaccgcc gataaacaaa aaaatggcat taaagcgaat tttaaaattc gccacaacgt
     1381 ggaggatggc agcgtgcagc tggctgatca ctaccagcaa aacactccaa tcggtgatgg
     1441 tcctgttctg ctgccagaca atcactatct gagcacgcaa agcgttctgt ctaaagatcc
     1501 gaacgagaaa cgcgatcata tggttctgct ggagttcgta accgcagcgg gcatcacgca
     1561 tggtatggat gaactgtaca aataataacg actcaggctg ctacgcctgt gtactggaaa
     1621 acaaaaccaa aacccaaaaa acaaaaaact gagcccattg gtatcgtgga aggactcgat
     1681 caaaaaaaaa aaaaaaaaaa aaaaaaaaaa aaaactagca taaccccttg gggcctctaa
     1741 acgggtcttg aggggttttt tggtactagt agcggccgct gcaggcttcc tcgctcactg
     1801 actcgctgcg ctcggtcgtt cggctgcggc gagcggtatc agctcactca aaggcggtaa
     1861 tacggttatc cacagaatca ggggataacg caggaaagaa catgtgagca aaaggccagc
     1921 aaaaggccag gaaccgtaaa aaggccgcgt tgctggcgtt tttccacagg ctccgccccc
     1981 ctgacgagca tcacaaaaat cgacgctcaa gtcagaggtg gcgaaacccg acaggactat
     2041 aaagatacca ggcgtttccc cctggaagct ccctcgtgcg ctctcctgtt ccgaccctgc
     2101 cgcttaccgg atacctgtcc gcctttctcc cttcgggaag cgtggcgctt tctcatagct
     2161 cacgctgtag gtatctcagt tcggtgtagg tcgttcgctc caagctgggc tgtgtgcacg
     2221 aaccccccgt tcagcccgac cgctgcgcct tatccggtaa ctatcgtctt gagtccaacc
     2281 cggtaagaca cgacttatcg ccactggcag cagccactgg taacaggatt agcagagcga
     2341 ggtatgtagg cggtgctaca gagttcttga agtggtggcc taactacggc tacactagaa
     2401 gaacagtatt tggtatctgc gctctgctga agccagttac cttcggaaaa agagttggta
     2461 gctcttgatc cggcaaacaa accaccgctg gtagcggtgg tttttttgtt tgcaagcagc
     2521 agattacgcg cagaaaaaaa ggatctcaag aagatccttt gatcttttct acggggtctg
     2581 acgctcagtg gaacgaaaac tcacgttaag ggattttggt catgagatta tcaaaaagga
     2641 tcttcaccta gatcctttta aattaaaaat gaagttttaa atcaatctaa agtatatatg
     2701 agtaaacttg gtctgacagt taccaatgct taatcagtga ggcacctatc tcagcgatct
     2761 gtctatttcg ttcatccata gttgcctgac tccccgtcgt gtagataact acgatacggg
     2821 agggcttacc atctggcccc agtgctgcaa tgataccgcg agacccacgc tcaccggctc
     2881 cagatttatc agcaataaac cagccagccg gaagggccga gcgcagaagt ggtcctgcaa
     2941 ctttatccgc ctccatccag tctattaatt gttgccggga agctagagta agtagttcgc
     3001 cagttaatag tttgcgcaac gttgttgcca ttgctacagg catcgtggtg tcacgctcgt
//
