LOCUS       DT040A_-_pr.MW-sfGFP 3057 bp ds-DNA circular 06-AUG-2020
DEFINITION  .
FEATURES             Location/Qualifiers
     terminator      1702..1749
                     /label="T7 terminator"
                     /ApEinfo_revcolor=#c6c9d1
                     /ApEinfo_fwdcolor=#c6c9d1
     misc_feature    complement(1753..1758)
                     /label="Scar (AT)"
                     /ApEinfo_revcolor=#f49ac2
                     /ApEinfo_fwdcolor=#f49ac2
     misc_feature    815..823
                     /label="RBS"
                     /ApEinfo_revcolor=#d59687
                     /ApEinfo_fwdcolor=#d59687
     misc_feature    1751..1756
                     /label="Scar (AT)"
                     /ApEinfo_revcolor=#f49ac2
                     /ApEinfo_fwdcolor=#f49ac2
     CDS             complement(2710..3057)
                     /label="AmpR"
                     /ApEinfo_revcolor=#fff79a
                     /ApEinfo_fwdcolor=#fff79a
     misc_feature    772..806
                     /label="pr.MedWeak(MW) (J23117-J23106)"
                     /ApEinfo_revcolor=#ff9ccd
                     /ApEinfo_fwdcolor=#ff9ccd
     CDS             859..1578
                     /label="sfGFP"
                     /ApEinfo_revcolor=#b1ff67
                     /ApEinfo_fwdcolor=#b1ff67
     misc_feature    832..858
                     /label="ATG-FLAG-tag"
                     /ApEinfo_revcolor=#ff9ccd
                     /ApEinfo_fwdcolor=#ff9ccd terminator stem
     loop            722..741
                     /label="Terminator stem loop"
                     /ApEinfo_revcolor=#ff9ccd
                     /ApEinfo_fwdcolor=#ff9ccd origin of
     replication     1933..2547
                     /label="rep (pMB1)"
                     /ApEinfo_revcolor=#c7b0e3
                     /ApEinfo_fwdcolor=#c7b0e3
     misc_feature    1579..1637
                     /label="spacer"
                     /ApEinfo_revcolor=#b4abac
                     /ApEinfo_fwdcolor=#b4abac
     misc_feature    751..770
                     /label="Prefix"
                     /ApEinfo_revcolor=#6ecff6
                     /ApEinfo_fwdcolor=#6ecff6
     misc_feature    1672..1701
                     /label="polyA (30)"
                     /ApEinfo_revcolor=#b4abac
                     /ApEinfo_fwdcolor=#b4abac
     RBS             complement(76..81)
                     /label="RBS"
                     /ApEinfo_revcolor=#f58a5e
                     /ApEinfo_fwdcolor=#f58a5e
     misc_feature    1751..1771
                     /label="Suffix"
                     /ApEinfo_revcolor=#f9ad81
                     /ApEinfo_fwdcolor=#f9ad81
     misc_feature    1638..1667
                     /label="FRET Probes"
                     /ApEinfo_revcolor=#b4abac
                     /ApEinfo_fwdcolor=#b4abac
     CDS             complement(1..312)
                     /label="AmpR"
                     /ApEinfo_revcolor=#fff79a
                     /ApEinfo_fwdcolor=#fff79a
     misc_feature    824..831
                     /label="spacer"
                     /ApEinfo_revcolor=#9eafd2
                     /ApEinfo_fwdcolor=#9eafd2
ORIGIN
        1 ggcttcattc agctccggtt cccaacgatc aaggcgagtt acatgatccc ccatgttgtg
       61 caaaaaagcg gttagctcct tcggtcctcc gatcgttgtc agaagtaagt tggccgcagt
      121 gttatcactc atggttatgg cagcactgca taattctctt actgtcatgc catccgtaag
      181 atgcttttct gtgactggtg agtactcaac caagtcattc tgagaatagt gtatgcggcg
      241 accgagttgc tcttgcccgg cgtcaatacg ggataatacc gcgccacata gcagaacttt
      301 aaaagtgctc atcattggaa aacgttcttc ggggcgaaaa ctctcaagga tcttaccgct
      361 gttgagatcc agttcgatat aacccactcg tgcacccaac tgatcttcag catcttttac
      421 tttcaccagc gtttctgggt gagcaaaaac aggaaggcaa aatgccgcaa aaaagggaat
      481 aagggcgaca cggaaatgtt gaatactcat actcttcctt tttcaatatt attgaagcat
      541 ttatcagggt tattgtctca tgagcggata catatttgaa tgtatttaga aaaataaaca
      601 aataggggtt ccgcgcacat ttccccgaaa agtgccacct gacgtctaag aaaccattat
      661 tatcatgaca ttaacctata aaaataggcg tatcacgagg cagaatttca gataaaaaaa
      721 atccttagct ttcgctaagg atgatttctg gaattcgcgg ccgcttctag aTTTACGGCT
      781 AGCTCAGTCC TAGGGATTGT GCTAGCgata ctagaagaag gagAATAATC TATGgactac
      841 aaagacgatg atgacaagat gcgtaaaggc gaagagctgt tcactggtgt cgtccctatt
      901 ctggtggaac tggatggtga tgtcaacggt cataagtttt ccgtgcgtgg cgagggtgaa
      961 ggtgacgcaa ctaatggtaa actgacgctg aagttcatct gtactactgg taaactgccg
     1021 gtaccttggc cgactctggt aacgacgctg acttatggtg ttcagtgctt tgctcgttat
     1081 ccggaccata tgaagcagca tgacttcttc aagtccgcca tgccggaagg ctatgtgcag
     1141 gaacgcacga tttcctttaa ggatgacggc acgtacaaaa cgcgtgcgga agtgaaattt
     1201 gaaggcgata ccctggtaaa ccgcattgag ctgaaaggca ttgactttaa agaagacggc
     1261 aatatcctgg gccataagct ggaatacaat tttaacagcc acaatgttta catcaccgcc
     1321 gataaacaaa aaaatggcat taaagcgaat tttaaaattc gccacaacgt ggaggatggc
     1381 agcgtgcagc tggctgatca ctaccagcaa aacactccaa tcggtgatgg tcctgttctg
     1441 ctgccagaca atcactatct gagcacgcaa agcgttctgt ctaaagatcc gaacgagaaa
     1501 cgcgatcata tggttctgct ggagttcgta accgcagcgg gcatcacgca tggtatggat
     1561 gaactgtaca aataaTAACG ACTCAGGCTG CTACGCCTGT GTACTGGAAA ACAAAACCAA
     1621 AACCCAAAAA ACAAAAAACT GAGCCCATTG GTATCGTGGA AGGACTCGAT CAAAAAAAAA
     1681 AAAAAAAAAA AAAAAAAAAA ACTAGCATAA CCCCTTGGGG CCTCTAAACG GGTCTTGAGG
     1741 GGTTTTTTGg tactagtagc ggccgctgca ggcttcctcg ctcactgact cgctgcgctc
     1801 ggtcgttcgg ctgcggcgag cggtatcagc tcactcaaag gcggtaatac ggttatccac
     1861 agaatcaggg gataacgcag gaaagaacat gtgagcaaaa ggccagcaaa aggccaggaa
     1921 ccgtaaaaag gccgcgttgc tggcgttttt ccacaggctc cgcccccctg acgagcatca
     1981 caaaaatcga cgctcaagtc agaggtggcg aaacccgaca ggactataaa gataccaggc
     2041 gtttccccct ggaagctccc tcgtgcgctc tcctgttccg accctgccgc ttaccggata
     2101 cctgtccgcc tttctccctt cgggaagcgt ggcgctttct catagctcac gctgtaggta
     2161 tctcagttcg gtgtaggtcg ttcgctccaa gctgggctgt gtgcacgaac cccccgttca
     2221 gcccgaccgc tgcgccttat ccggtaacta tcgtcttgag tccaacccgg taagacacga
     2281 cttatcgcca ctggcagcag ccactggtaa caggattagc agagcgaggt atgtaggcgg
     2341 tgctacagag ttcttgaagt ggtggcctaa ctacggctac actagaagaa cagtatttgg
     2401 tatctgcgct ctgctgaagc cagttacctt cggaaaaaga gttggtagct cttgatccgg
     2461 caaacaaacc accgctggta gcggtggttt ttttgtttgc aagcagcaga ttacgcgcag
     2521 aaaaaaagga tctcaagaag atcctttgat cttttctacg gggtctgacg ctcagtggaa
     2581 cgaaaactca cgttaaggga ttttggtcat gagattatca aaaaggatct tcacctagat
     2641 ccttttaaat taaaaatgaa gttttaaatc aatctaaagt atatatgagt aaacttggtc
     2701 tgacagttac caatgcttaa tcagtgaggc acctatctca gcgatctgtc tatttcgttc
     2761 atccatagtt gcctgactcc ccgtcgtgta gataactacg atacgggagg gcttaccatc
     2821 tggccccagt gctgcaatga taccgcgaga cccacgctca ccggctccag atttatcagc
     2881 aataaaccag ccagccggaa gggccgagcg cagaagtggt cctgcaactt tatccgcctc
     2941 catccagtct attaattgtt gccgggaagc tagagtaagt agttcgccag ttaatagttt
     3001 gcgcaacgtt gttgccattg ctacaggcat cgtggtgtca cgctcgtcgt ttggtat
//
